Addgene plasmid #203147: Salsa-BC306-P4F1
Purpose: Expression of barcoded reporter plasmid for PRESTO-Salsa; EGFP/BC306
Depositing lab: Noah Palm. Depositing organization: Yale University. Publication: Highly multiplexed bioactivity screening reveals human and microbiota metabolome-GPCRome interactions. Chen H, Rosen CE, Gonzalez-Hernandez JA, Song D, Potempa J, Ring AM, Palm NW. Cell. 2023 Jul 6;186(14):3095-3110.e19. doi: 10.1016/j.cell.2023.05.024. Epub 2023 Jun 14. PubMed 37321219.
Backbone
  Vector backbone: pCER206
  Vector type: Mammalian Expression
Growth in bacteria
  Bacterial resistance: Ampicillin, 100 μg/mL
  Growth temperature: 37°C
  Growth strain: DH5alpha
  Copy number: High Copy
Gene/Insert
  Gene/Insert name: EGFP/BC306
  Species: Synthetic
  Insert size (bp): 730
  Promoter: Tet Response Element (TRE)
  Cloning method: Restriction Enzyme; 5′ cloning site BsrGI (not destroyed); 3′ cloning site HindIII (not destroyed)
  Sequencing primers: 5′ Custom primer (GAAGCGCGATCACATGG)
Terms and licenses: Academic/Nonprofit Terms; Industry Terms: Not Available to Industry
How to cite: Salsa-BC306-P4F1 was a gift from Noah Palm (Addgene plasmid # 203147 ; http://n2t.net/addgene:203147 ; RRID:Addgene_203147)
