[The description below was written by a language model from this plasmid's Addgene catalogue record and pLannotate feature annotations shown in this document.]
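Description:
Salsa-BC306-P4F1 is a 5.1 kb mammalian expression plasmid built on the pCER206 backbone. It is one member of a set of barcoded reporter plasmids for PRESTO-Salsa, a highly multiplexed assay for screening GPCR bioactivity. In E. coli it is maintained at high copy from a ColE1/pUC-type origin and selected with ampicillin through the bla gene and its native promoter. The feature table shows no mammalian selection marker, only short remnants of unrelated coding sequences (lacI, an aminoglycoside phosphotransferase, SV40 large T antigen) that appear to be backbone carry-over.

The payload is a synthetic insert of about 730 bp, described as EGFP/BC306 and cloned between retained BsrGI and HindIII sites. It places mammalian codon-optimised EGFP under a tetracycline response element. The annotation suggests a bidirectional arrangement. A tetO array sits centrally, with a TRE3G-type minimal promoter fragment facing EGFP on one side. On the other side, a minimal CMV promoter points the opposite way towards a polylinker remnant, a rabbit β-globin intron, a globin coding fragment and a β-globin poly(A) signal. An SV40 poly(A) signal lies just downstream of EGFP, though it is annotated on the opposite strand. The barcode itself is not annotated. The insert name and cloning sites imply it lies in the short stretch after the EGFP coding sequence, so that it would be carried in the reporter transcript, but the record does not state its exact position.

In use, a tetracycline-controlled transactivator binding the TRE would drive the reporter transcript. The unique barcode then allows the output of this plasmid to be distinguished from other library members in pooled readouts. The record does not describe how each barcode is paired with a given receptor.
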