Features (pLannotate 1.2.2; 17 found; start..end, strand, type, name):
      2..55      +  CDS            lacI (fragment): lac repressor; lacI; The lac repressor binds to the lac operator to inhibit transcription in E. coli. This inhibition can be relieved by adding lactose or isopropyl-β-D-thiogalactopyranoside (IPTG).
    388..443     -  polyA_signal   β-globin poly(A) signal: rabbit β-globin polyadenylation signal (Gil and Proudfoot, 1987)
    518..640     -  CDS            HBB: HBB_COLGU - Experimental evidence at transcript level: Swiss-Prot protein existence level 2. Involved in oxygen transport from the lung to the various peripheral tissues. From Colobus guereza (Mantled guereza) (Eastern black-and-white colobus monkey).
    644..1216    -  intron         β-globin intron: intron from rabbit β-globin gene
   1312..1343    -  misc_feature   MCS (fragment): pUC18/19 multiple cloning site
   1437..1475    -  promoter       minimal CMV promoter: human cytomegalovirus (CMV) immediate early promoter
   1493..1708    -  protein_bind   tetracycline response element (fragment): contains seven copies of the tetracycline operator tetO tetracycline repressor TetR
   1708..1753    +  promoter       TRE3GV promoter (fragment): 3rd-generation Tet-responsive promoter that can be activated by binding of Tet-On® 3G, optimized for retroviral and lentiviral vectors
   1829..1856    +  misc_feature   MCS (fragment): pBluescript multiple cloning site
   1861..2580    +  CDS            EGFP: the original enhanced GFP (Yang et al., 1996) mammalian codon-optimized
   2590..2613    +  misc_feature   MCS (fragment): pBluescript multiple cloning site
   2627..2761    -  polyA_signal   SV40 poly(A) signal: SV40 polyadenylation signal
   2784..2867    -  CDS            large T antigen (fragment): large T antigen from SV40 (simian virus 40)
   2861..3091    -  CDS            str (fragment): STR_KLEPN - Protein inferred from homology: Swiss-Prot protein existence level 3. The aminoglycoside phosphotransferases achieve inactivation of their antibiotic substrates by phosphorylation. From Klebsiella pneumoniae.
   3210..3314    +  promoter       AmpR promoter: bla
   3315..4175    +  CDS            AmpR: β-lactamase; bla; confers resistance to ampicillin, carbenicillin, and related antibiotics
   4346..4934    +  rep_origin     ori: high-copy-number ColE1/pMB1/pBR322/pUC origin of replication
>Addgene plasmid #203147 | Salsa-BC306-P4F1 | addgene full sequence | sequence record 421494 | Addgene NGS Result
AGCGCCCAATACGCAAACCGCCTCTCCCCGCGCGTTGGCCGATTCATTAATGCAGTCGAGGGATCTCCAT
AAGAGAAGAGGGACAGCTATGACTGGGAGTAGTCAGGAGAGGAGGAAAAATCTGGCTAGTAAAACATGTA
AGGAAAATTTTAGGGATGTTAAAGAAAAAAATAACACAAAACAAAATATAAAAAAAATCTAACCTCAAGT
CAAGGCTTTTCTATGGAATAAGGAATGGACAGCAGGGGGCTGTTTCATATACTGATGACCTCTTTATAGC
CAACCTTTGTTCATGGCAGCCAGCATATGGGCATATGTTGCCAAACTCTAAACCAAATACTCATTCTGAT
GTTTTAAATGATTTGCCCTCCCATATGTCCTTCCGAGTGAGAGACACAAAAAATTCCAACACACTATTGC
AATGAAAATAAATTTCCTTTATTAGCCAGAAGTCAGATGCTCAAGGGGCTTCATGATGTCCCCATAATTT
TTGGCAGAGGGAAAAAGATCGATCTCAGTGGTATTTGTGAGCCAGGGCATTGGCCACACCAGCCACCACC
TTCTGATAGGCAGCCTGCACCTGAGGAGTGAATTCTTTGCCAAAATGATGAGACAGCACAACAACCAGCA
CGTTGCCCAGGAGCTGTAGGAAAGAGAAGAAGGCATGAACATGGTTAGCAGAGGGGCCCGGTTTGGACTC
AGAGTATTTTATCCTCATCTCAAACAGTGTATATCATTGTAACCATAAAGAGAAAGGCAGGATGATGACC
AGGGTGTAGTTGTTTCTACCAATAAGAATATTTCCACGCCAGCCAGAATTTATATGCAGAAATATTCTAC
CTTATCATTTAATTATAACAATTGTTCTCTAAAACTGTGCTGAAGTACAATATAATATACCCTGATTGCC
TTGAAAAAAAAGTGATTAGAGAAAGTACTTACAATCTGACAAATAAACAAAAGTGAATTTAAAAATTCGT
TACAAATGCAAGCTAAAGTTTAACGAAAAAGTTACAGAAAATGAAAAGAAAATAAGAGGAGACAATGGTT
GTCAACAGAGTAGAAAGTGAAAGAAACAAAATTATCATGAGGGTCCATGGTGATACAAGGGACATCTTCC
CATTCTAAACAACACCCTGAAAACTTTGCCCCCTCCATATAACATGAATTTTACAATAGCGAAAAAGAAA
GAACAATCAAGGGTCCCCAAACTCACCCTGAAGTTCTCAGCTCTAGAGATATCGTCGAGGCCGCGCTAGC
GTTTAAACTGTCGACCTTAATTAAGAGATCTGCTCGAGGCGCGTCAGCTGACTAGAGGATCCCCGGGTAC
CGAGCTCGAATTCGGGGCCGCGGAGGCTGGATCGGTCCCGGTGTCTTCTATGGAGGTCAAAACAGCGTGG
ATGGCGTCTCCAGGCGATCTGACGGTTCACTAAACGAGCTCTGCTTATATAGGCCTCCCACCGTACACGC
CTACCTCGACCCGGGTACCGAGCTCGACTTTCACTTTTCTCTATCACTGATAGGGAGTGGTAAACTCGAC
TTTCACTTTTCTCTATCACTGATAGGGAGTGGTAAACTCGACTTTCACTTTTCTCTATCACTGATAGGGA
GTGGTAAACTCGACTTTCACTTTTCTCTATCACTGATAGGGAGTGGTAAACTCGACTTTCACTTTTCTCT
ATCACTGATAGGGAGTGGTAAACTCGACCTATATAAGCAGAGCTCGTTTAGTGAACCGTCAGATCGCCTG
GAGACGCCATCCACGCTGTTTTGACCTCCATAGAAGACACCGGGACCGATCCAGCCTCCGCGGCCCCGAA
TTCCTGCAGCGGCCGCTCTAGAACTAGTGGATCCCCGCGGATGGTGAGCAAGGGCGAGGAGCTGTTCACC
GGGGTGGTGCCCATCCTGGTCGAGCTGGACGGCGACGTAAACGGCCACAAGTTCAGCGTGTCCGGCGAGG
GCGAGGGCGATGCCACCTACGGCAAGCTGACCCTGAAGTTCATCTGCACCACCGGCAAGCTGCCCGTGCC
CTGGCCCACCCTCGTGACCACCCTGACCTACGGCGTGCAGTGCTTCAGCCGCTACCCCGACCACATGAAG
CAGCACGACTTCTTCAAGTCCGCCATGCCCGAAGGCTACGTCCAGGAGCGCACCATCTTCTTCAAGGACG
ACGGCAACTACAAGACCCGCGCCGAGGTGAAGTTCGAGGGCGACACCCTGGTGAACCGCATCGAGCTGAA
GGGCATCGACTTCAAGGAGGACGGCAACATCCTGGGGCACAAGCTGGAGTACAACTACAACAGCCACAAC
GTCTATATCATGGCCGACAAGCAGAAGAACGGCATCAAGGTGAACTTCAAGATCCGCCACAACATCGAGG
ACGGCAGCGTGCAGCTCGCCGACCACTACCAGCAGAACACCCCCATCGGCGACGGCCCCGTGCTGCTGCC
CGACAACCACTACCTGAGCACCCAGTCCGCCCTGAGCAAAGACCCCAACGAGAAGCGCGATCACATGGTC
CTGCTGGAGTTCGTGACCGCCGCCGGGATCACTCTCGGCATGGACGAGCTGTACAAGTAAGGAAGGGGCG
GAATTCGATATCAAGCTTGTCGACCTAGTTCTAGAGGATCCAGACATGATAAGATACATTGATGAGTTTG
GACAAACCACAACTAGAATGCAGTGAAAAAAATGCTTTATTTGTGAAATTTGTGATGCTATTGCTTTATT
TGTAACCATTATAAGCTGCAATAAACAAGTTAACAACAACAATTGCATTCATTTTATGTTTCAGGTTCAG
GGGGAGGTGTGGGAGGTTTTTTAAAGCAAGTAAAACCTCTACAAATGTGGTATGGCTGATTATGATCCTG
CAAGCCTCGTCGTCCTGGCCGGACCACGCTATCTGTGCAAGGTCCCCGGCCCCGGACGCGCGCTCCATGA
GCAGAGCGCCCGCCGCCGAGGCGAAGACTCGGGCGGCGCCCTGCCCGTCCCACCAGGTCAACAGGCGGTA
ACCGGCCTCTTCATCGGGAATGCGCGCGACCTTCAGCATCGCCGGCATGTCCCCCTGGCGGACGGGAAGT
ATCCAGCTCGACCAAGCTGGCCGCGTCGAGTGAAGACGAAAGGGCCTCGTGATACGCCTATTTTTATAGG
TTAATGTCATGATAATAATGGTTTCTTAGACGTCAGGTGGCACTTTTCGGGGAAATGTGCGCGGAACCCC
TATTTGTTTATTTTTCTAAATACATTCAAATATGTATCCGCTCATGAGACAATAACCCTGATAAATGCTT
CAATAATATTGAAAAAGGAAGAGTATGAGTATTCAACATTTCCGTGTCGCCCTTATTCCCTTTTTTGCGG
CATTTTGCCTTCCTGTTTTTGCTCACCCAGAAACGCTGGTGAAAGTAAAAGATGCTGAAGATCAGTTGGG
TGCACGAGTGGGTTACATCGAACTGGATCTCAACAGCGGTAAGATCCTTGAGAGTTTTCGCCCCGAAGAA
CGTTTTCCAATGATGAGCACTTTTAAAGTTCTGCTATGTGGCGCGGTATTATCCCGTGTTGACGCCGGGC
AAGAGCAACTCGGTCGCCGCATACACTATTCTCAGAATGACTTGGTTGAGTACTCACCAGTCACAGAAAA
GCATCTTACGGATGGCATGACAGTAAGAGAATTATGCAGTGCTGCCATAACCATGAGTGATAACACTGCG
GCCAACTTACTTCTGACAACGATCGGAGGACCGAAGGAGCTAACCGCTTTTTTGCACAACATGGGGGATC
ATGTAACTCGCCTTGATCGTTGGGAACCGGAGCTGAATGAAGCCATACCAAACGACGAGCGTGACACCAC
GATGCCTGTAGCAATGGCAACAACGTTGCGCAAACTATTAACTGGCGAACTACTTACTCTAGCTTCCCGG
CAACAATTAATAGACTGGATGGAGGCGGATAAAGTTGCAGGACCACTTCTGCGCTCGGCCCTTCCGGCTG
GCTGGTTTATTGCTGATAAATCTGGAGCCGGTGAGCGTGGGTCTCGCGGTATCATTGCAGCACTGGGGCC
AGATGGTAAGCCCTCCCGTATCGTAGTTATCTACACGACGGGGAGTCAGGCAACTATGGATGAACGAAAT
AGACAGATCGCTGAGATAGGTGCCTCACTGATTAAGCATTGGTAACTGTCAGACCAAGTTTACTCATATA
TACTTTAGATTGATTTAAAACTTCATTTTTAATTTAAAAGGATCTAGGTGAAGATCCTTTTTGATAATCT
CATGACCAAAATCCCTTAACGTGAGTTTTCGTTCCACTGAGCGTCAGACCCCGTAGAAAAGATCAAAGGA
TCTTCTTGAGATCCTTTTTTTCTGCGCGTAATCTGCTGCTTGCAAACAAAAAAACCACCGCTACCAGCGG
TGGTTTGTTTGCCGGATCAAGAGCTACCAACTCTTTTTCCGAAGGTAACTGGCTTCAGCAGAGCGCAGAT
ACCAAATACTGTTCTTCTAGTGTAGCCGTAGTTAGGCCACCACTTCAAGAACTCTGTAGCACCGCCTACA
TACCTCGCTCTGCTAATCCTGTTACCAGTGGCTGCTGCCAGTGGCGATAAGTCGTGTCTTACCGGGTTGG
ACTCAAGACGATAGTTACCGGATAAGGCGCAGCGGTCGGGCTGAACGGGGGGTTCGTGCACACAGCCCAG
CTTGGAGCGAACGACCTACACCGAACTGAGATACCTACAGCGTGAGCTATGAGAAAGCGCCACGCTTCCC
GAAGGGAGAAAGGCGGACAGGTATCCGGTAAGCGGCAGGGTCGGAACAGGAGAGCGCACGAGGGAGCTTC
CAGGGGGAAACGCCTGGTATCTTTATAGTCCTGTCGGGTTTCGCCACCTCTGACTTGAGCGTCGATTTTT
GTGATGCTCGTCAGGGGGGCGGAGCCTATGGAAAAACGCCAGCAACGCGGCCTTTTTACGGTTCCTGGCC
TTTTGCTGGCCTTTTGCTCACATGTTCTTTCCTGCGTTATCCCCTGATTCTGTGGATAACCGTATTACCG
CCTTTGAGTGAGCTGATACCGCTCGCCGCAGCCGAACGACCGAGCGCAGCGAGTCAGTGAGCGAGGAAGC
GGAAG
