>Addgene plasmid #203147 | Salsa-BC306-P4F1 | depositor partial sequence | sequence record 394020 | BC306
GGAAGGGGCG
